>Addgene plasmid | pEntry_HCoV-229E-nsp10 | analyzer sequence | sequence record 327481
CTACCAGCGGTGGTTTGTTTGCCGGATCAAGAGCTACCAACTCTTTTTCCGAAGGTAACTGGCTTCAGCA
GAGCGCAGATACCAAATACTGTCCTTCTAGTGTAGCCGTAGTTAGGCCACCACTTCAAGAACTCTGTAGC
ACCGCCTACATACCTCGCTCTGCTAATCCTGTTACCAGTGGCTGCTGCCAGTGGCGATAAGTCGTGTCTT
ACCGGGTTGGACTCAAGACGATAGTTACCGGATAAGGCGCAGCGGTCGGGCTGAACGGGGGGTTCGTGCA
CACAGCCCAGCTTGGAGCGAACGACCTACACCGAACTGAGATACCTACAGCGTGAGCATTGAGAAAGCGC
CACGCTTCCCGAAGGGAGAAAGGCGGACAGGTATCCGGTAAGCGGCAGGGTCGGAACAGGAGAGCGCACG
AGGGAGCTTCCAGGGGGAAACGCCTGGTATCTTTATAGTCCTGTCGGGTTTCGCCACCTCTGACTTGAGC
GTCGATTTTTGTGATGCTCGTCAGGGGGGCGGAGCCTATGGAAAAACGCCAGCAACGCGGCCTTTTTACG
GTTCCTGGCCTTTTGCTGGCCTTTTGCTCACATGTTCTTTCCTGCGTTATCCCCTGATTCTGTGGATAAC
CGTATTACCGCCTTTGAGTGAGCTGATACCGCTCGCCGCAGCCGAACGACCGAGCGCAGCGAGTCAGTGA
GCGAGGAAGCGGAAGAGCGCCCAATACGCAAACCGCCTCTCCCCGCGCGTTGGCCGATTCATTAATGCAG
CTGGCACGACAGGTTTCCCGACTGGAAAGCGGGCAGTGAGCGCAACGCAATTAATACGCGTACCGCTAGC
CAGGAAGAGTTTGTAGAAACGCAAAAAGGCCATCCGTCAGGATGGCCTTCTGCTTAGTTTGATGCCTGGC
AGTTTATGGCGGGCGTCCTGCCCGCCACCCTCCGGGCCGTTGCTTCACAACGTTCAAATCCGCTCCCGGC
GGATTTGTCCTACTCAGGAGAGCGTTCACCGACAAACAACAGATAAAACGAAAGGCCCAGTCTTCCGACT
GAGCCTTTCGTTTTATTTGATGCCTGGCAGTTCCCTACTCTCGCGTTAACGCTAGCATGGATGTTTTCCC
AGTCACGACGTTGTAAAACGACGGCCAGTCTTAAGCTCGGGCCCCAAATAATGATTTTATTTTGACTGAT
AGTGACCTGTTCGTTGCAACAAATTGATGAGCAATGCTTTTTTATAATGCCAACTTTGTACAAAAAAGCA
GAAGGGCCGTCAAGGCCAGGATCCATGGGATCCGCTGGCAAACAGACTGAGTTTGTTTCAAACTCCCATT
TATTAACACATTGTTCTTTTGCTGTTGACCCAGCTGCAGCCTATCTTGATGCTGTTAAACAAGGCGCAAA
ACCTGTTGGCAATTGTGTAAAGATGTTGACTAATGGTTCTGGTAGCGGTCAGGCTATTACTTGTACCATT
GATTCCAACACTACGCAGGACACATATGGTGGCGCGTCTGTTTGTATTTATTGCAGAGCACATGTTGCAC
ATCCAACCATGGACGGTTTTTGTCAGTACAAAGGCAAGTGGGTACAAGTGCCTATAGGTACAAATGACCC
TATAAGATTTTGTCTTGAAAATACTGTTTGTAAAGTTTGTGGTTGTTGGCTTAATCATGGCTGTACATGT
GACCGGACTGCTATCCAACTTAATTAAGACGCGATCGCGGCCTCATGGGCCCAGCTTTCTTGTACAAAGT
TGGCATTATAAAAAATAATTGCTCATCAATTTGTTGCAACGAACAGGTCACTATCAGTCAAAATAAAATC
ATTATTTGCCATCCAGCTGATATCCCCTATAGTGAGTCGTATTACATGGTCATAGCTGTTTCCTGGCAGC
TCTGGCCCGTGTCTCAAAATCTCTGATGTTACATTGCACAAGATAAAAATATATCATCATGCCTCCTCTA
GACCAGCCAGGACAGAAATGCCTCGACTTCGCTGCTGCCCAAGGTTGCCGGGTGACGCACACCGTGGAAA
CGGATGAAGGCACGAACCCAGTGGACATAAGCCTGTTCGGTTCGTAAGCTGTAATGCAAGTAGCGTATGC
GCTCACGCAACTGGTCCAGAACCTTGACCGAACGCAGCGGTGGTAACGGCGCAGTGGCGGTTTTCATGGC
TTGTTATGACTGTTTTTTTGGGGTACAGTCTATGCCTCGGGCATCCAAGCAGCAAGCGCGTTACGCCGTG
GGTCGATGTTTGATGTTATGGAGCAGCAACGATGTTACGCAGCAGGGCAGTCGCCCTAAAACAAAGTTAA
ACATCATGAGGGAAGCGGTGATCGCCGAAGTATCGACTCAACTATCAGAGGTAGTTGGCGTCATCGAGCG
CCATCTCGAACCGACGTTGCTGGCCGTACATTTGTACGGCTCCGCAGTGGATGGCGGCCTGAAGCCACAC
AGTGATATTGATTTGCTGGTTACGGTGACCGTAAGGCTTGATGAAACAACGCGGCGAGCTTTGATCAACG
ACCTTTTGGAAACTTCGGCTTCCCCTGGAGAGAGCGAGATTCTCCGCGCTGTAGAAGTCACCATTGTTGT
GCACGACGACATCATTCCGTGGCGTTATCCAGCTAAGCGCGAACTGCAATTTGGAGAATGGCAGCGCAAT
GACATTCTTGCAGGTATCTTCGAGCCAGCCACGATCGACATTGATCTGGCTATCTTGCTGACAAAAGCAA
GAGAACATAGCGTTGCCTTGGTAGGTCCAGCGGCGGAGGAACTCTTTGATCCGGTTCCTGAACAGGATCT
ATTTGAGGCGCTAAATGAAACCTTAACGCTATGGAACTCGCCGCCCGACTGGGCTGGCGATGAGCGAAAT
GTAGTGCTTACGTTGTCCCGCATTTGGTACAGCGCAGTAACCGGCAAAATCGCGCCGAAGGATGTCGCTG
CCGACTGGGCAATGGAGCGCCTGCCGGCCCAGTATCAGCCCGTCATACTTGAAGCTAGACAGGCTTATCT
TGGACAAGAAGAAGATCGCTTGGCCTCGCGCGCAGATCAGTTGGAAGAATTTGTCCACTACGTGAAAGGC
GAGATCACCAAGGTAGTCGGCAAATAACCCTCGAGCCACCCATGACCAAAATCCCTTAACGTGAGTTACG
CGTCGTTCCACTGAGCGTCAGACCCCGTAGAAAAGATCAAAGGATCTTCTTGAGATCCTTTTTTTCTGCG
CGTAATCTGCTGCTTGCAAACAAAAAAACCACCG
Features (pLannotate 1.2.2; 12 found; start..end, strand, type, name):
    717..809     +  CDS            lacI (fragment): lac repressor; lacI; The lac repressor binds to the lac operator to inhibit transcription in E. coli. This inhibition can be relieved by adding lactose or isopropyl-β-D-thiogalactopyranoside (IPTG).
    864..891     -  terminator     rrnB T2 terminator: transcription terminator T2 from the E. coli rrnB gene
   1023..1066    +  terminator     rrnB T1 terminator: Escherichia coli rrnB; transcription terminator T1 from the E. coli rrnB gene
   1113..1149    -  CDS            lacZα (fragment): LacZα fragment of β-galactosidase; lacZ fragment
   1165..1261    +  protein_bind   attL1: mutant version of attL; recombination site for the Gateway® LR reaction LR Clonase™
   1294..1698    +  CDS            R1A_CVH22 (fragment): Experimental evidence at protein level: Swiss-Prot protein existence level 1. Nsp9 is a ssRNA-binding protein. From Human coronavirus 229E (HCoV-229E).
   1730..1828    -  protein_bind   attL2: mutant version of attL; recombination site for the Gateway® LR reaction LR Clonase™
   1846..1864    -  promoter       T7 promoter: promoter for bacteriophage T7 RNA polymerase
   2054..2077    +  promoter       Pc promoter (fragment): intI1 (promoter lies within the coding sequence); class 1 integron promoter
   2253..2309    +  CDS            GmR (fragment): gentamycin acetyltransferase; aacC1; confers resistance to gentamycin
   2316..3107    +  CDS            SmR: aminoglycoside adenylyltransferase (Murphy, 1985); aadA; confers resistance to spectinomycin and streptomycin
   3200..534     +  rep_origin     ori (across the origin): high-copy-number ColE1/pMB1/pBR322/pUC origin of replication
